>Addgene plasmid #183570 | pKDR-EF1a.3 | addgene full sequence | sequence record 365366 | Addgene NGS Result
GGTCGACATTGATTATTGACTAGATCATCGCGTGAGGCTCCGGTGCCCGTCAGTGGGCAGAGCGCACATC
GCCCACAGTCCCCGAGAAGTTGGGGGGAGGGGTCGGCAATTGAAGCGGTGCCTAGAGAAGGTGGCGCGGG
GTAAACTGGGAAAGTGATGTCGTGTACTGGCTCCGCCTTTTTCCCGAGGGTGGGGGAGAACCGTATATAA
GTGCAGTAGTCGCCGTGAACGTTCTTTTTCGCAACGGGTTTGCCGCCAGAACACAGGTAAGTGCCGTGTG
TGGTTCCCGCGGGCCTGGCCTCTTTACGGGTTATGGCCCTTGCGTGCCTTGAATTACTTCCACGCCCCTG
GCTGCAGTACGTGATTCTTGATCCCGAGCTTCGGGTTGGAAGTGGGTGGGAGAGTTCGAGGCCTTGCGCT
TAAGGAGCCCCTTCGCCTCGTGCTTGAGTTGAGGCCTGGCCTGGGCGCTGGGGCCGCCGCGTGCGAATCT
GGTGGCACCTTCGCGCCTGTCTCGCTGCTTTCGATAAGTCTCTAGCCATTTAAAATTTTTGATGACCTGC
TGCGACGCTTTTTTTCTGGCAAGATAGTCTTGTAAATGCGGGCCAAGATCTGCACACTGGTATTTCGGTT
TTTGGGGCCGCGGGCGGCGACGGGGCCCGTGCGTCCCAGCGCACATGTTCGGCGAGGCGGGGCCTGCGAG
CGCGGCCACCGAGAATCGGACGGGGGTAGTCTCAAGCTGGCCGGCCTGCTCTGGTGCCTGGCCTCGCGCC
GCCGTGTATCGCCCCGCCCTGGGCGGCAAGGCTGGCCCGGTCGGCACCAGTTGCGTGAGCGGAAAGATGG
CCGCTTCCCGGCCCTGCTGCAGGGAGCTCAAAATGGAGGACGCGGCGCTCGGGAGAGCGGGCGGGTGAGT
CACCCACACAAAGGAAAAGGGCCTTTCCGTCCTCAGCCGTCGCTTCATGTGACTCCACGGAGTACCGGGC
GCCGTCCAGGCACCTCGATTAGTTCTGCAGCTTTTGGAGTACGTCGTCTTTAGGTTGGGGGGAGGGGTTT
TATGCGATGGAGTTTCCCCACACTGAGTGGGTGGAGACTGAAGTTAGGCCAGCTTGGCACTTGATGTAAT
TCTCCTTGGAATTTGCCCTTTTTGAGTTTGGATCTTGGTTCATTCTCAAGCCTCAGACAGTGGTTCAAAG
TTTTTTTCTTCCATTTCAGGTGTCGTGAGGACCGGTCGGCCGCTCGCCTATACTGGCGAGCGGCCGCCAC
CATGGTGAGCAAGGGCGAGGAGCTGTTCACCGGGGTGGTGCCCATCCTGGTCGAGCTGGACGGCGACGTA
AACGGCCACAAGTTCAGCGTCCGCGGCGAGGGCGAGGGCGATGCCACCAACGGCAAGCTGACCCTGAAGT
TCATCTGCACCACCGGCAAGCTGCCCGTGCCCTGGCCCACCCTCGTGACCACCTTCGGCTACGGCGTGGC
CTGCTTCAGCCGCTACCCCGACCACATGAAGCAGCACGACTTCTTCAAGTCCGCCATGCCCGAAGGCTAC
GTCCAGGAGCGCACCATCTCTTTCAAGGACGACGGTACCTACAAGACCCGCGCCGAGGTGAAGTTCGAGG
GCGACACCCTGGTGAACCGCATCGAGCTGAAGGGCATCGACTTCAAGGAGGACGGCAACATCCTGGGGCA
CAAGCTGGAGTACAACTTCAACAGCCACTACGTCTATATCACGGCCGACAAGCAGAAGAACTGCATCAAG
GCTAACTTCAAGATCCGCCACAACGTTGAGGACGGCAGCGTGCAGCTCGCCGACCACTACCAGCAGAACA
CCCCCATCGGCGACGGCCCCGTGCTGCTGCCCGACAACCACTACCTGAGCCATCAGTCCAAGCTGAGCAA
AGACCCCAACGAGAAGCGCGATCACATGGTCCTGCTGGAGTTCGTGACCGCCGCCGGGATTACACATGGC
ATGGACGAGCTGTACAAGTAGCCTGCAGGGTCACCTAAATAATTCCGCCCCCCCCTCTCCCTCCCCCCCC
CCTAACGTTACTGGCCGAAGCCGCTTGGAATAAGGCCGGTGTGCGTTTGTCTATATGTTATTTTCCACCA
TATTGCCGTCTTTTGGCAATGTGAGGGCCCGGAAACCTGGCCCTGTCTTCTTGACGAGCATTCCTAGGGG
TCTTTCCCCTCTCGCCAAAGGAATGCAAGGTCTGTTGAATGTCGTGAAGGAAGCAGTTCCTCTGGAAGCT
TCTTGAAGACAAACAACGTCTGTAGCGACCCTTTGCAGGCAGCGGAACCCCCCACCTGGCGACAGGTGCC
TCTGCGGCCAAAAGCCACGTGTATAAGATACACCTGCAAAGGCGGCACAACCCCAGTGCCACGTTGTGAG
TTGGATAGTTGTGGAAAGAGTCAAATGGCTCTCCTCAAGCGTATTCAACAAGGGGCTGAAGGATGCCCAG
AAGGTACCCCATTGTATGGGATCTGATCTGGGGCCTCGGTGCACATGCTTTACATGTGTTTAGTCGAGGT
TAAAAAAACGTCTAGGCCCCCCGAACCACGGGGACGTGGTTTTCCTTTGAAAAACACGATGATAATATGG
CCACAACCATGGGCTGCACCGTGAGCGCCGAGGACAAGGCGGCGGCCGAGCGCGGCTCTGGTTCCGGCAC
TAGTGTGAGTAAAGGAGAGGCCGTTATAAAAGAGTTCATGCGGTTCAAGGTACACATGGAGGGATCAATG
AACGGACACGAGTTCGAAATCGAAGGGGAAGGAGAGGGCAGGCCCTATGAGGGTACTCAGACCGCCAAAC
TCAAAGTGACAAAGGGAGGCCCTTTGCCTTTCTCTTGGGACATCTTGTCACCACAATTTATGTATGGCTC
CCGAGCATTTATAAAACACCCAGCAGACATACCCGATTACTACAAGCAGTCTTTCCCAGAAGGTTTTAAA
TGGGAAAGGGTCATGAACTTTGAGGATGGTGGTGCTGTGACGGTGACGCAGGATACTTCTTTGGAGGACG
GAACACTCATCTACAAGGTAAAGCTCAGGGGCACGAACTTCCCGCCGGACGGACCAGTCATGCAGAAAAA
GACTATGGGATGGGAGGCTTCCACCGAACGGTTGTATCCCGAGGACGGTGTTTTGAAGGGAGATATAAAA
ATGGCTCTTCGGCTGAAAGATGGAGGCAGATACTTGGCAGATTTTAAGACCACGTATAAGGCAAAAAAAC
CAGTGCAAATGCCGGGAGCATATAACGTTGACCGCAAACTGGACATCACCTCACATAACGAGGATTATAC
AGTAGTAGAACAGTACGAAAGAAGCGAAGGGAGGCACAGCACCGGGGGTATGGATGAGCTGTATAAGTGA
TAGGCATGCTGTTTGAATGAGGCTTCAGTACTTTACAGAATCGTTGCCTGCACATCTTGGAAACACTTGC
TGGGATTACTTCGACTTCTTAACCCAACAGAAGGCTCGAGAAGGTATATTGCTGTTGACAGTGAGCGCAC
TCTTTCTAGGAGGTTGTGATAGTGAAGCCACAGATGTATCACAACCTCCTAGAAAGAGTATGCCTACTGC
CTCGGACTTCAAGGGGCTAGAATTCGAGCAATTATCTTGTTTACTAAAACTGAATACCTTGCTATCTCTT
TGATACATTTTTACAAAGCTGAATTAAAATGGTATAAATTAAATCACTTTTTTCAATTGACGCGTGATCT
AATTCTACCGGGTAGGGGAGGCGCTTTTCCCAAGGCAGTCTGGAGCATGGCCGCACTCCTCAGGTGCAGG
CTGCCTATCAGAAGGTGGTGGCTGGTGTGGCCAATGCCCTGGCTCACAAATACCACTGAGATCTTTTTCC
CTCTGCCAAAAATTATGGGGACATCATGAAGCCCCTTGAGCATCTGACTTCTGGCTAATAAAGGAAATTT
ATTTTCATTGCAATAGTGTGTTGGAATTTTTTGTGTCTCTCACTCGGAAGGACATATGGGAGGGCAAATC
ATTTAAAACATCAGAATGAGTATTTGGTTTAGAGTTTGGCAACATATGCCCATATGCTGGCTGCCATGAA
CAAAGGTTGGCTATAAAGAGGTCATCAGTATATGAAACAGCCCCCTGCTGTCCATTCCTTATTCCATAGA
AAAGCCTTGACTTGAGGTTAGATTTTTTTTATATTTTGTTTTGTGTTATTTTTTTCTTTAACATCCCTAA
AATTTTCCTTACATGTTTTACTAGCCAGATTTTTCCTCCTCTCCTGACTACTCCCAGTCATAGCTGTCCC
TCTTCTCTTATGGAGATCCCTCGACCTGCAGCCCAAGCTTGGCGTAATCATGGTCATAGCTGTTTCCTGT
GTGAAATTGTTATCCGCTCACAATTCCACACAACATACGAGCCGGAAGCATAAAGTGTAAAGCCTGGGGT
GCCTAATGAGTGAGCTAACTCACATTAATTGCGTTGCGCTCACTGCCCGCTTTCCAGTCGGGAAACCTGT
CGTGCCAGCGGATCCGCATCTCAATTAGTCAGCAACCATAGTCCCGCCCCTAACTCCGCCCATCCCGCCC
CTAACTCCGCCCAGTTCCGCCCATTCTCCGCCCCATGGCTGACTAATTTTTTTTATTTATGCAGAGGCCG
AGGCCGCCTCGGCCTCTGAGCTATTCCAGAAGTAGTGAGGAGGCTTTTTTGGAGGCCTAGGCTTTTGCAA
AAAGCTAACTTGTTTATTGCAGCTTATAATGGTTACAAATAAAGCAATAGCATCACAAATTTCACAAATA
AAGCATTTTTTTCACTGCATTCTAGTTGTGGTTTGTCCAAACTCATCAATGTATCTTATCATGTCTGGAT
CCGCTGCATTAATGAATCGGCCAACGCGCGGGGAGAGGCGGTTTGCGTATTGGGCGCTCTTCCGCTTCCT
CGCTCACTGACTCGCTGCGCTCGGTCGTTCGGCTGCGGCGAGCGGTATCAGCTCACTCAAAGGCGGTAAT
ACGGTTATCCACAGAATCAGGGGATAACGCAGGAAAGAACATGTGAGCAAAAGGCCAGCAAAAGGCCAGG
AACCGTAAAAAGGCCGCGTTGCTGGCGTTTTTCCATAGGCTCCGCCCCCCTGACGAGCATCACAAAAATC
GACGCTCAAGTCAGAGGTGGCGAAACCCGACAGGACTATAAAGATACCAGGCGTTTCCCCCTGGAAGCTC
CCTCGTGCGCTCTCCTGTTCCGACCCTGCCGCTTACCGGATACCTGTCCGCCTTTCTCCCTTCGGGAAGC
GTGGCGCTTTCTCATAGCTCACGCTGTAGGTATCTCAGTTCGGTGTAGGTCGTTCGCTCCAAGCTGGGCT
GTGTGCACGAACCCCCCGTTCAGCCCGACCGCTGCGCCTTATCCGGTAACTATCGTCTTGAGTCCAACCC
GGTAAGACACGACTTATCGCCACTGGCAGCAGCCACTGGTAACAGGATTAGCAGAGCGAGGTATGTAGGC
GGTGCTACAGAGTTCTTGAAGTGGTGGCCTAACTACGGCTACACTAGAAGAACAGTATTTGGTATCTGCG
CTCTGCTGAAGCCAGTTACCTTCGGAAAAAGAGTTGGTAGCTCTTGATCCGGCAAACAAACCACCGCTGG
TAGCGGTGGTTTTTTTGTTTGCAAGCAGCAGATTACGCGCAGAAAAAAAGGATCTCAAGAAGATCCTTTG
ATCTTTTCTACGGGGTCTGACGCTCAGTGGAACGAAAACTCACGTTAAGGGATTTTGGTCATGAGATTAT
CAAAAAGGATCTTCACCTAGATCCTTTTAAATTAAAAATGAAGTTTTAAATCAATCTAAAGTATATATGA
GTAAACTTGGTCTGACAGTTACCAATGCTTAATCAGTGAGGCACCTATCTCAGCGATCTGTCTATTTCGT
TCATCCATAGTTGCCTGACTCCCCGTCGTGTAGATAACTACGATACGGGAGGGCTTACCATCTGGCCCCA
GTGCTGCAATGATACCGCGAGACCCACGCTCACCGGCTCCAGATTTATCAGCAATAAACCAGCCAGCCGG
AAGGGCCGAGCGCAGAAGTGGTCCTGCAACTTTATCCGCCTCCATCCAGTCTATTAATTGTTGCCGGGAA
GCTAGAGTAAGTAGTTCGCCAGTTAATAGTTTGCGCAACGTTGTTGCCATTGCTACAGGCATCGTGGTGT
CACGCTCGTCGTTTGGTATGGCTTCATTCAGCTCCGGTTCCCAACGATCAAGGCGAGTTACATGATCCCC
CATGTTGTGCAAAAAAGCGGTTAGCTCCTTCGGTCCTCCGATCGTTGTCAGAAGTAAGTTGGCCGCAGTG
TTATCACTCATGGTTATGGCAGCACTGCATAATTCTCTTACTGTCATGCCATCCGTAAGATGCTTTTCTG
TGACTGGTGAGTACTCAACCAAGTCATTCTGAGAATAGTGTATGCGGCGACCGAGTTGCTCTTGCCCGGC
GTCAATACGGGATAATACCGCGCCACATAGCAGAACTTTAAAAGTGCTCATCATTGGAAAACGTTCTTCG
GGGCGAAAACTCTCAAGGATCTTACCGCTGTTGAGATCCAGTTCGATGTAACCCACTCGTGCACCCAACT
GATCTTCAGCATCTTTTACTTTCACCAGCGTTTCTGGGTGAGCAAAAACAGGAAGGCAAAATGCCGCAAA
AAAGGGAATAAGGGCGACACGGAAATGTTGAATACTCATACTCTTCCTTTTTCAATATTATTGAAGCATT
TATCAGGGTTATTGTCTCATGAGCGGATACATATTTGAATGTATTTAGAAAAATAAACAAATAGGGGTTC
CGCGCACATTTCCCCGAAAAGTGCCACCTG
Features (pLannotate 1.2.2; 20 found; start..end, strand, type, name):
      5..23      +  enhancer       CMV enhancer (fragment): human cytomegalovirus immediate early enhancer
     37..1218    +  promoter       EF-1α promoter: strong constitutive promoter for human elongation factor EF-1α
   1262..1978    +  CDS            mClover3: mClover3 is a basic (constitutively fluorescent) green/yellow fluorescent protein published in 2016, derived from Aequorea victoria. It is reported to be a rapidly-maturing monomer with high acid sensitivity.
   2123..2585    +  misc_feature   IRES: internal ribosome entry site (IRES) of the encephalomyocarditis virus (EMCV)
   2665..3357    +  CDS            mScarlet-I: mScarlet-I is a basic (constitutively fluorescent) red fluorescent protein published in 2016, derived from synthetic construct. It is reported to be a rapidly-maturing monomer with moderate acid sensitivity.
   3564..3690    +  ncRNA          3' miR-30a: sequence downstream of the 71-nt precursor of the human miR-30a microRNA (Zeng et al., 2002) miRNA
   3720..3759    +  promoter       PGK promoter (fragment): mouse phosphoglycerate kinase 1 promoter
   3765..3836    +  CDS            HBB (fragment): HBB_PONPY - Experimental evidence at transcript level: Swiss-Prot protein existence level 2. Involved in oxygen transport from the lung to the various peripheral tissues. From Pongo pygmaeus (Bornean orangutan).
   3907..3962    +  polyA_signal   β-globin poly(A) signal: rabbit β-globin polyadenylation signal (Gil and Proudfoot, 1987)
   4347..4363    -  protein_bind   lac operator: The lac repressor binds to the lac operator to inhibit transcription in E. coli. This inhibition can be relieved by adding lactose or isopropyl-β-D-thiogalactopyranoside (IPTG). lac repressor encoded by lacI
   4371..4401    -  promoter       lac promoter: promoter for the E. coli lac operon
   4416..4437    -  protein_bind   CAP binding site: CAP binding activates transcription in the presence of cAMP. E. coli catabolite activator protein
   4450..4489    -  CDS            lacI (fragment): lac repressor; lacI; The lac repressor binds to the lac operator to inhibit transcription in E. coli. This inhibition can be relieved by adding lactose or isopropyl-β-D-thiogalactopyranoside (IPTG).
   4496..4518    +  promoter       SV40 promoter (fragment): SV40 enhancer and early promoter
   4542..4677    +  rep_origin     SV40 ori: SV40 origin of replication
   4697..4831    +  polyA_signal   SV40 poly(A) signal: SV40 polyadenylation signal
   4833..4887    -  CDS            lacI (fragment): lac repressor; lacI; The lac repressor binds to the lac operator to inhibit transcription in E. coli. This inhibition can be relieved by adding lactose or isopropyl-β-D-thiogalactopyranoside (IPTG).
   5070..5658    -  rep_origin     ori: high-copy-number ColE1/pMB1/pBR322/pUC origin of replication
   5829..6689    -  CDS            AmpR: β-lactamase; bla; confers resistance to ampicillin, carbenicillin, and related antibiotics
   6690..6794    -  promoter       AmpR promoter: bla
