[The description below was written by a language model from this plasmid's Addgene catalogue record and pLannotate feature annotations shown in this document.]
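Description:
pKDR-EF1a.3 is a 6,820-nt mammalian expression plasmid built on the pKDR backbone. It belongs to a series designed to titrate the level of an expressed protein so that it matches the endogenous level. It is propagated in E. coli as a high-copy plasmid through a ColE1/pUC-type origin and is selected with ampicillin via the β-lactamase gene and its own promoter. Remnants of the lac promoter/operator region and short lacI fragments are carried over from the backbone. An SV40 origin and SV40 poly(A) signal are also present, and the SV40 origin could support episomal replication in cells expressing large T antigen.

The payload is a single transcription unit driven by the human EF-1α promoter. The catalogued insert, "Attenuator Sequence 3", was introduced by Gibson cloning. It is not separately annotated in the feature table. Given the series' stated strategy of using 5' UTR secondary structures to tune translation, it probably lies in the short gap between the promoter and the first open reading frame, though the record does not confirm this position. Downstream, mClover3 (green) is followed by an EMCV IRES and mScarlet-I (red). The cap-dependent green signal would therefore report the attenuated translation, while the IRES-driven red signal can serve as an internal reference from the same mRNA. A 3' miR-30a flanking sequence follows the reporters, consistent with a miR-30-based shRNA context for knockdown from the same transcript, although no hairpin or target is annotated. The unit ends in a rabbit β-globin poly(A) signal. The small CMV enhancer, PGK promoter and HBB fragments appear to be residual matches rather than functional parts. The plasmid is used to calibrate how strongly this attenuator reduces protein output in a single-transcript knockdown-replacement design.
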