Addgene plasmid #183570: pKDR-EF1a.3
Purpose: One in a series of plasmids to titrate levels of expressed protein to levels of endogenous protein (attenuated EF1a promoter, Fig 3)
Depositing lab: Erik Dent. Depositing organization: University of Wisconsin, Madison. Publication: A Single Transcript Knockdown-Replacement Strategy Employing 5' UTR Secondary Structures to Precisely Titrate Rescue Protein Translation. Millette MM, Holland ED, Tenpas TJ, Dent EW. Front Genome Ed. 2022 Mar 28;4:803375. doi: 10.3389/fgeed.2022.803375. eCollection 2022. PubMed 35419562.
Backbone
  Vector backbone: pKDR
  Vector type: Mammalian Expression
Growth in bacteria
  Bacterial resistance: Ampicillin, 100 μg/mL
  Growth temperature: 37°C
  Growth strain: DH5alpha
  Copy number: High Copy
Gene/Insert
  Gene/Insert name: Attenuator Sequence 3
  Species: Other
  Promoter: EF1a
  Cloning method: Gibson Cloning
Terms and licenses: Academic/Nonprofit Terms; Industry Terms: Not Available to Industry
How to cite: pKDR-EF1a.3 was a gift from Erik Dent (Addgene plasmid # 183570 ; http://n2t.net/addgene:183570 ; RRID:Addgene_183570)
